Addgene plasmid #77441: CSNK1G1 gRNA (BRDN0001146475)
Purpose: 3rd generation lentiviral gRNA plasmid targeting human CSNK1G1
Depositing lab: John Doench & David Root. Depositing organization: Broad Institute. Publication: Optimized sgRNA design to maximize activity and minimize off-target effects of CRISPR-Cas9. Doench JG, Fusi N, Sullender M, Hegde M, Vaimberg EW, Donovan KF, Smith I, Tothova Z, Wilen C, Orchard R, Virgin HW, Listgarten J, Root DE. Nat Biotechnol. 2016 Jan 18. doi: 10.1038/nbt.3437. PubMed 26780180.
Backbone
  Vector backbone: lentiGuide-Puro
  Backbone manufacturer: Zhang Lab (Addgene plasmid # 52963)
  Vector type: Mammalian Expression, Lentiviral, CRISPR
  Selectable markers: Puromycin
Growth in bacteria
  Bacterial resistance: Ampicillin, 100 μg/mL
  Growth temperature: 37°C
  Growth strain: DH5alpha
  Copy number: High Copy
Gene/Insert
  Gene/Insert name: CSNK1G1 (alt names: CSNK1G1; NM_022048.3)
  gRNA/shRNA sequence: ATGGCATTATATTTCCCACA
  Species: H. sapiens (human)
  Entrez Gene: CSNK1G1 (a.k.a. CK1gamma1)
  Promoter: hU6
  Cloning method: Unknown
  Sequencing primers: 5′ U6-F; 3′ pS2-R
Terms and licenses: Academic/Nonprofit Terms; Industry Terms: Not Available to Industry
Depositor comments: The gRNA was designed to target the following Genbank reference sequence(s): NM_022048.3. Note that this plasmid does NOT contain Cas9. It should be used in conjunction with lentiCas9-Blast (Addgene #52962) or otherwise with cell lines already expressing Cas9. Browse the full kinome gRNA library at http://www.addgene.org/pooled-library/broadgpp-human-kinome/ or visit http://www.broadinstitute.org/rnai/public/ for detailed protocols and information.
How to cite: CSNK1G1 gRNA (BRDN0001146475) was a gift from John Doench & David Root (Addgene plasmid # 77441 ; http://n2t.net/addgene:77441 ; RRID:Addgene_77441)
