[The description below was written by a language model from this plasmid's Addgene catalogue record and pLannotate feature annotations shown in this document.]
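Description:
CSNK1G1 gRNA (BRDN0001146475) is a third-generation lentiviral guide RNA plasmid built on the lentiGuide-Puro backbone and designed to direct Streptococcus pyogenes Cas9 to the human casein kinase 1 gamma 1 gene (CSNK1G1, also called CK1gamma1). It is propagated in E. coli as a high-copy plasmid using a ColE1/pUC-type origin and ampicillin resistance (β-lactamase). The backbone also carries an f1 origin, an SV40 origin and residual lac and phage-promoter elements that play no part in its function in mammalian cells.

The lentiviral transfer cassette begins with an RSV promoter fused to a truncated HIV-1 5' LTR, which makes genomic RNA production Tat-independent. This is followed by the Ψ packaging signal with a gag fragment and by the Rev response element for Rev-dependent nuclear export. It ends in a ΔU3 self-inactivating 3' LTR. Within this unit, a human U6 RNA polymerase III promoter drives the CSNK1G1-specific spacer joined to the SpCas9 gRNA scaffold, and a cPPT/CTS element that aids nuclear import of the viral genome lies just downstream. A separate EF-1α promoter with its intron A expresses puromycin N-acetyltransferase for selection of transduced cells, and a WPRE enhances transcript expression.

The plasmid does not encode Cas9, so it must be used with a separate Cas9 vector such as lentiCas9-Blast or in cells that already express Cas9. The guide was designed against a human CSNK1G1 reference transcript and belongs to a human kinome gRNA collection. Its typical use is knockout of CSNK1G1 after lentiviral delivery and puromycin selection.
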