Features (pLannotate 1.2.2; 29 found; start..end, strand, type, name):
     14..80      +  CDS            small t antigen (fragment): SV40 (simian virus 40) small t antigen
    106..317     +  promoter       EF-1α core promoter: core promoter for human elongation factor EF-1α
    318..1256    +  intron         EF-1α intron A: intron upstream of the start codon of human EF-1α
   1278..1877    +  CDS            PuroR (fragment): puromycin N-acetyltransferase; pac from Streptomyces; confers resistance to puromycin
   1893..2481    +  misc_feature   WPRE: woodchuck hepatitis virus posttranscriptional regulatory element
   2532..2551    +  misc_feature   cPPT/CTS (fragment): central polypurine tract and central termination sequence of HIV-1
   2553..2786    +  LTR            3' LTR (ΔU3): self-inactivating 3' long terminal repeat (LTR) from HIV-1
   2864..2985    +  polyA_signal   SV40 poly(A) signal: SV40 polyadenylation signal
   3025..3160    +  rep_origin     SV40 ori: SV40 origin of replication
   3181..3199    -  promoter       T7 promoter: promoter for bacteriophage T7 RNA polymerase
   3207..3362    +  CDS            lacZα (fragment): LacZα fragment of β-galactosidase; lacZ fragment
   3367..3795    +  rep_origin     f1 ori (sequence partly withheld): f1 bacteriophage origin of replication; arrow indicates direction of (+) strand synthesis
   3848..3952    +  promoter       AmpR promoter: bla
   3953..4813    +  CDS            AmpR: β-lactamase; bla; confers resistance to ampicillin, carbenicillin, and related antibiotics
   4984..5572    +  rep_origin     ori: high-copy-number ColE1/pMB1/pBR322/pUC origin of replication
   5755..5847    +  CDS            lacI (fragment): lac repressor; lacI; The lac repressor binds to the lac operator to inhibit transcription in E. coli. This inhibition can be relieved by adding lactose or isopropyl-β-D-thiogalactopyranoside (IPTG).
   5860..5881    +  protein_bind   CAP binding site: CAP binding activates transcription in the presence of cAMP. E. coli catabolite activator protein
   5896..5926    +  promoter       lac promoter: promoter for the E. coli lac operon
   5934..5950    +  protein_bind   lac operator: The lac repressor binds to the lac operator to inhibit transcription in E. coli. This inhibition can be relieved by adding lactose or isopropyl-β-D-thiogalactopyranoside (IPTG). lac repressor encoded by lacI
   5995..6013    +  promoter       T3 promoter: promoter for bacteriophage T3 RNA polymerase
   6041..6267    +  promoter       RSV promoter: Rous sarcoma virus enhancer/promoter
   6268..6448    +  LTR            5' LTR (truncated): truncated 5' long terminal repeat (LTR) from HIV-1
   6495..6620    +  misc_feature   HIV-1 Ψ: packaging signal of human immunodeficiency virus type 1
   6604..6967    +  CDS            HIV-1 gag (fragment): gag protein from human immunodeficiency virus 1; gag
   7113..7346    +  misc_feature   RRE: The Rev response element (RRE) of HIV-1 allows for Rev-dependent mRNA export from the nucleus to the cytoplasm.
   7723..7749    +  CDS            Rev (fragment): human immunodeficiency virus 1 (HIV-1) Rev protein; rev; enhances nuclear export of unspliced and incompletely spliced viral mRNAs
   7753..7993    +  promoter       U6 promoter: RNA polymerase III promoter for human U6 snRNA
   8023..8098    +  misc_RNA       gRNA scaffold: guide RNA scaffold for the Streptococcus pyogenes CRISPR/Cas9 system
   8154..8271    +  misc_feature   cPPT/CTS: central polypurine tract and central termination sequence of HIV-1
>Addgene plasmid #77441 | CSNK1G1 gRNA (BRDN0001146475) | addgene full sequence | sequence record 187766 | Addgene Assembled Sequence
CCCGGGTGCAAAGATGGATAAAGTTTTAAACAGAGAGGAATCTTTGCAGCTAATGGACCTTCTAGGTCTT
GAAAGGAGTGGGAATTGGCTCCGGTGCCCGTCAGTGGGCAGAGCGCACATCGCCCACAGTCCCCGAGAAG
TTGGGGGGAGGGGTCGGCAATTGATCCGGTGCCTAGAGAAGGTGGCGCGGGGTAAACTGGGAAAGTGATG
TCGTGTACTGGCTCCGCCTTTTTCCCGAGGGTGGGGGAGAACCGTATATAAGTGCAGTAGTCGCCGTGAA
CGTTCTTTTTCGCAACGGGTTTGCCGCCAGAACACAGGTAAGTGCCGTGTGTGGTTCCCGCGGGCCTGGC
CTCTTTACGGGTTATGGCCCTTGCGTGCCTTGAATTACTTCCACCTGGCTGCAGTACGTGATTCTTGATC
CCGAGCTTCGGGTTGGAAGTGGGTGGGAGAGTTCGAGGCCTTGCGCTTAAGGAGCCCCTTCGCCTCGTGC
TTGAGTTGAGGCCTGGCCTGGGCGCTGGGGCCGCCGCGTGCGAATCTGGTGGCACCTTCGCGCCTGTCTC
GCTGCTTTCGATAAGTCTCTAGCCATTTAAAATTTTTGATGACCTGCTGCGACGCTTTTTTTCTGGCAAG
ATAGTCTTGTAAATGCGGGCCAAGATCTGCACACTGGTATTTCGGTTTTTGGGGCCGCGGGCGGCGACGG
GGCCCGTGCGTCCCAGCGCACATGTTCGGCGAGGCGGGGCCTGCGAGCGCGGCCACCGAGAATCGGACGG
GGGTAGTCTCAAGCTGGCCGGCCTGCTCTGGTGCCTGGCCTCGCGCCGCCGTGTATCGCCCCGCCCTGGG
CGGCAAGGCTGGCCCGGTCGGCACCAGTTGCGTGAGCGGAAAGATGGCCGCTTCCCGGCCCTGCTGCAGG
GAGCTCAAAATGGAGGACGCGGCGCTCGGGAGAGCGGGCGGGTGAGTCACCCACACAAAGGAAAAGGGCC
TTTCCGTCCTCAGCCGTCGCTTCATGTGACTCCACGGAGTACCGGGCGCCGTCCAGGCACCTCGATTAGT
TCTCGAGCTTTTGGAGTACGTCGTCTTTAGGTTGGGGGGAGGGGTTTTATGCGATGGAGTTTCCCCACAC
TGAGTGGGTGGAGACTGAAGTTAGGCCAGCTTGGCACTTGATGTAATTCTCCTTGGAATTTGCCCTTTTT
GAGTTTGGATCTTGGTTCATTCTCAAGCCTCAGACAGTGGTTCAAAGTTTTTTTCTTCCATTTCAGGTGT
CGTGACGTACGGCCACCATGACCGAGTACAAGCCCACGGTGCGCCTCGCCACCCGCGACGACGTCCCCAG
GGCCGTACGCACCCTCGCCGCCGCGTTCGCCGACTACCCCGCCACGCGCCACACCGTCGATCCGGACCGC
CACATCGAGCGGGTCACCGAGCTGCAAGAACTCTTCCTCACGCGCGTCGGGCTCGACATCGGCAAGGTGT
GGGTCGCGGACGACGGCGCCGCCGTGGCGGTCTGGACCACGCCGGAGAGCGTCGAAGCGGGGGCGGTGTT
CGCCGAGATCGGCCCGCGCATGGCCGAGTTGAGCGGTTCCCGGCTGGCCGCGCAGCAACAGATGGAAGGC
CTCCTGGCGCCGCACCGGCCCAAGGAGCCCGCGTGGTTCCTGGCCACCGTCGGAGTCTCGCCCGACCACC
AGGGCAAGGGTCTGGGCAGCGCCGTCGTGCTCCCCGGAGTGGAGGCGGCCGAGCGCGCCGGGGTGCCCGC
CTTCCTGGAGACCTCCGCGCCCCGCAACCTCCCCTTCTACGAGCGGCTCGGCTTCACCGTCACCGCCGAC
GTCGAGGTGCCCGAAGGACCGCGCACCTGGTGCATGACCCGCAAGCCCGGTGCCTGAACGCGTTAAGTCG
ACAATCAACCTCTGGATTACAAAATTTGTGAAAGATTGACTGGTATTCTTAACTATGTTGCTCCTTTTAC
GCTATGTGGATACGCTGCTTTAATGCCTTTGTATCATGCTATTGCTTCCCGTATGGCTTTCATTTTCTCC
TCCTTGTATAAATCCTGGTTGCTGTCTCTTTATGAGGAGTTGTGGCCCGTTGTCAGGCAACGTGGCGTGG
TGTGCACTGTGTTTGCTGACGCAACCCCCACTGGTTGGGGCATTGCCACCACCTGTCAGCTCCTTTCCGG
GACTTTCGCTTTCCCCCTCCCTATTGCCACGGCGGAACTCATCGCCGCCTGCCTTGCCCGCTGCTGGACA
GGGGCTCGGCTGTTGGGCACTGACAATTCCGTGGTGTTGTCGGGGAAATCATCGTCCTTTCCTTGGCTGC
TCGCCTGTGTTGCCACCTGGATTCTGCGCGGGACGTCCTTCTGCTACGTCCCTTCGGCCCTCAATCCAGC
GGACCTTCCTTCCCGCGGCCTGCTGCCGGCTCTGCGGCCTCTTCCGCGTCTTCGCCTTCGCCCTCAGACG
AGTCGGATCTCCCTTTGGGCCGCCTCCCCGCGTCGACTTTAAGACCAATGACTTACAAGGCAGCTGTAGA
TCTTAGCCACTTTTTAAAAGAAAAGGGGGGACTGGAAGGGCTAATTCACTCCCAACGAAGACAAGATCTG
CTTTTTGCTTGTACTGGGTCTCTCTGGTTAGACCAGATCTGAGCCTGGGAGCTCTCTGGCTAACTAGGGA
ACCCACTGCTTAAGCCTCAATAAAGCTTGCCTTGAGTGCTTCAAGTAGTGTGTGCCCGTCTGTTGTGTGA
CTCTGGTAACTAGAGATCCCTCAGACCCTTTTAGTCAGTGTGGAAAATCTCTAGCAGTACGTATAGTAGT
TCATGTCATCTTATTATTCAGTATTTATAACTTGCAAAGAAATGAATATCAGAGAGTGAGAGGAACTTGT
TTATTGCAGCTTATAATGGTTACAAATAAAGCAATAGCATCACAAATTTCACAAATAAAGCATTTTTTTC
ACTGCATTCTAGTTGTGGTTTGTCCAAACTCATCAATGTATCTTATCATGTCTGGCTCTAGCTATCCCGC
CCCTAACTCCGCCCATCCCGCCCCTAACTCCGCCCAGTTCCGCCCATTCTCCGCCCCATGGCTGACTAAT
TTTTTTTATTTATGCAGAGGCCGAGGCCGCCTCGGCCTCTGAGCTATTCCAGAAGTAGTGAGGAGGCTTT
TTTGGAGGCCTAGGGACGTACCCAATTCGCCCTATAGTGAGTCGTATTACGCGCGCTCACTGGCCGTCGT
TTTACAACGTCGTGACTGGGAAAACCCTGGCGTTACCCAACTTAATCGCCTTGCAGCACATCCCCCTTTC
GCCAGCTGGCGTAATAGCGAAGAGGCCCGCACCGATCGCCCTTCCCAACAGTTGCGCAGCCTGAATGGCG
AATGGG
[124 nt withheld, positions 3367-3490]
C
[91 nt withheld, positions 3492-3582]
A
[49 nt withheld, positions 3584-3632]
CCTTTGACGTTGGAGTCCACGTTCTTT
[37 nt withheld, positions 3660-3696]
ACCCTATCTCGGTCTATTCTTTTGATTTATAAGGGATTTTGCCGATTTCGGCCTATTGGTTAAAAAATGA
GCTGATTTAACAAAAATTTAACGCGAATTTTAACAAAATATTAACGCTTACAATTTAGGTGGCACTTTTC
GGGGAAATGTGCGCGGAACCCCTATTTGTTTATTTTTCTAAATACATTCAAATATGTATCCGCTCATGAG
ACAATAACCCTGATAAATGCTTCAATAATATTGAAAAAGGAAGAGTATGAGTATTCAACATTTCCGTGTC
GCCCTTATTCCCTTTTTTGCGGCATTTTGCCTTCCTGTTTTTGCTCACCCAGAAACGCTGGTGAAAGTAA
AAGATGCTGAAGATCAGTTGGGTGCACGAGTGGGTTACATCGAACTGGATCTCAACAGCGGTAAGATCCT
TGAGAGTTTTCGCCCCGAAGAACGTTTTCCAATGATGAGCACTTTTAAAGTTCTGCTATGTGGCGCGGTA
TTATCCCGTATTGACGCCGGGCAAGAGCAACTCGGTCGCCGCATACACTATTCTCAGAATGACTTGGTTG
AGTACTCACCAGTCACAGAAAAGCATCTTACGGATGGCATGACAGTAAGAGAATTATGCAGTGCTGCCAT
AACCATGAGTGATAACACTGCGGCCAACTTACTTCTGACAACGATCGGAGGACCGAAGGAGCTAACCGCT
TTTTTGCACAACATGGGGGATCATGTAACTCGCCTTGATCGTTGGGAACCGGAGCTGAATGAAGCCATAC
CAAACGACGAGCGTGACACCACGATGCCTGTAGCAATGGCAACAACGTTGCGCAAACTATTAACTGGCGA
ACTACTTACTCTAGCTTCCCGGCAACAATTAATAGACTGGATGGAGGCGGATAAAGTTGCAGGACCACTT
CTGCGCTCGGCCCTTCCGGCTGGCTGGTTTATTGCTGATAAATCTGGAGCCGGTGAGCGTGGGTCTCGCG
GTATCATTGCAGCACTGGGGCCAGATGGTAAGCCCTCCCGTATCGTAGTTATCTACACGACGGGGAGTCA
GGCAACTATGGATGAACGAAATAGACAGATCGCTGAGATAGGTGCCTCACTGATTAAGCATTGGTAACTG
TCAGACCAAGTTTACTCATATATACTTTAGATTGATTTAAAACTTCATTTTTAATTTAAAAGGATCTAGG
TGAAGATCCTTTTTGATAATCTCATGACCAAAATCCCTTAACGTGAGTTTTCGTTCCACTGAGCGTCAGA
CCCCGTAGAAAAGATCAAAGGATCTTCTTGAGATCCTTTTTTTCTGCGCGTAATCTGCTGCTTGCAAACA
AAAAAACCACCGCTACCAGCGGTGGTTTGTTTGCCGGATCAAGAGCTACCAACTCTTTTTCCGAAGGTAA
CTGGCTTCAGCAGAGCGCAGATACCAAATACTGTTCTTCTAGTGTAGCCGTAGTTAGGCCACCACTTCAA
GAACTCTGTAGCACCGCCTACATACCTCGCTCTGCTAATCCTGTTACCAGTGGCTGCTGCCAGTGGCGAT
AAGTCGTGTCTTACCGGGTTGGACTCAAGACGATAGTTACCGGATAAGGCGCAGCGGTCGGGCTGAACGG
GGGGTTCGTGCACACAGCCCAGCTTGGAGCGAACGACCTACACCGAACTGAGATACCTACAGCGTGAGCT
ATGAGAAAGCGCCACGCTTCCCGAAGGGAGAAAGGCGGACAGGTATCCGGTAAGCGGCAGGGTCGGAACA
GGAGAGCGCACGAGGGAGCTTCCAGGGGGAAACGCCTGGTATCTTTATAGTCCTGTCGGGTTTCGCCACC
TCTGACTTGAGCGTCGATTTTTGTGATGCTCGTCAGGGGGGCGGAGCCTATGGAAAAACGCCAGCAACGC
GGCCTTTTTACGGTTCCTGGCCTTTTGCTGGCCTTTTGCTCACATGTTCTTTCCTGCGTTATCCCCTGAT
TCTGTGGATAACCGTATTACCGCCTTTGAGTGAGCTGATACCGCTCGCCGCAGCCGAACGACCGAGCGCA
GCGAGTCAGTGAGCGAGGAAGCGGAAGAGCGCCCAATACGCAAACCGCCTCTCCCCGCGCGTTGGCCGAT
TCATTAATGCAGCTGGCACGACAGGTTTCCCGACTGGAAAGCGGGCAGTGAGCGCAACGCAATTAATGTG
AGTTAGCTCACTCATTAGGCACCCCAGGCTTTACACTTTATGCTTCCGGCTCGTATGTTGTGTGGAATTG
TGAGCGGATAACAATTTCACACAGGAAACAGCTATGACCATGATTACGCCAAGCGCGCAATTAACCCTCA
CTAAAGGGAACAAAAGCTGGAGCTGCAAGCTTAATGTAGTCTTATGCAATACTCTTGTAGTCTTGCAACA
TGGTAACGATGAGTTAGCAACATGCCTTACAAGGAGAGAAAAAGCACCGTGCATGCCGATTGGTGGAAGT
AAGGTGGTACGATCGTGCCTTATTAGGAAGGCAACAGACGGGTCTGACATGGATTGGACGAACCACTGAA
TTGCCGCATTGCAGAGATATTGTATTTAAGTGCCTAGCTCGATACATAAACGGGTCTCTCTGGTTAGACC
AGATCTGAGCCTGGGAGCTCTCTGGCTAACTAGGGAACCCACTGCTTAAGCCTCAATAAAGCTTGCCTTG
AGTGCTTCAAGTAGTGTGTGCCCGTCTGTTGTGTGACTCTGGTAACTAGAGATCCCTCAGACCCTTTTAG
TCAGTGTGGAAAATCTCTAGCAGTGGCGCCCGAACAGGGACTTGAAAGCGAAAGGGAAACCAGAGGAGCT
CTCTCGACGCAGGACTCGGCTTGCTGAAGCGCGCACGGCAAGAGGCGAGGGGCGGCGACTGGTGAGTACG
CCAAAAATTTTGACTAGCGGAGGCTAGAAGGAGAGAGATGGGTGCGAGAGCGTCAGTATTAAGCGGGGGA
GAATTAGATCGCGATGGGAAAAAATTCGGTTAAGGCCAGGGGGAAAGAAAAAATATAAATTAAAACATAT
AGTATGGGCAAGCAGGGAGCTAGAACGATTCGCAGTTAATCCTGGCCTGTTAGAAACATCAGAAGGCTGT
AGACAAATACTGGGACAGCTACAACCATCCCTTCAGACAGGATCAGAAGAACTTAGATCATTATATAATA
CAGTAGCAACCCTCTATTGTGTGCATCAAAGGATAGAGATAAAAGACACCAAGGAAGCTTTAGACAAGAT
AGAGGAAGAGCAAAACAAAAGTAAGACCACCGCACAGCAAGCGGCCGCTGATCTTCAGACCTGGAGGAGG
AGATATGAGGGACAATTGGAGAAGTGAATTATATAAATATAAAGTAGTAAAAATTGAACCATTAGGAGTA
GCACCCACCAAGGCAAAGAGAAGAGTGGTGCAGAGAGAAAAAAGAGCAGTGGGAATAGGAGCTTTGTTCC
TTGGGTTCTTGGGAGCAGCAGGAAGCACTATGGGCGCAGCGTCAATGACGCTGACGGTACAGGCCAGACA
ATTATTGTCTGGTATAGTGCAGCAGCAGAACAATTTGCTGAGGGCTATTGAGGCGCAACAGCATCTGTTG
CAACTCACAGTCTGGGGCATCAAGCAGCTCCAGGCAAGAATCCTGGCTGTGGAAAGATACCTAAAGGATC
AACAGCTCCTGGGGATTTGGGGTTGCTCTGGAAAACTCATTTGCACCACTGCTGTGCCTTGGAATGCTAG
TTGGAGTAATAAATCTCTGGAACAGATTTGGAATCACACGACCTGGATGGAGTGGGACAGAGAAATTAAC
AATTACACAAGCTTAATACACTCCTTAATTGAAGAATCGCAAAACCAGCAAGAAAAGAATGAACAAGAAT
TATTGGAATTAGATAAATGGGCAAGTTTGTGGAATTGGTTTAACATAACAAATTGGCTGTGGTATATAAA
ATTATTCATAATGATAGTAGGAGGCTTGGTAGGTTTAAGAATAGTTTTTGCTGTACTTTCTATAGTGAAT
AGAGTTAGGCAGGGATATTCACCATTATCGTTTCAGACCCACCTCCCAACCCCGAGGGGACCCAGAGAGG
GCCTATTTCCCATGATTCCTTCATATTTGCATATACGATACAAGGCTGTTAGAGAGATAATTAGAATTAA
TTTGACTGTAAACACAAAGATATTAGTACAAAATACGTGACGTAGAAAGTAATAATTTCTTGGGTAGTTT
GCAGTTTTAAAATTATGTTTTAAAATGGACTATCATATGCTTACCGTAACTTGAAAGTATTTCGATTTCT
TGGCTTTATATATCTTGTGGAAAGGACGAAACACCGATGGCATTATATTTCCCACAGTTTTAGAGCTAGA
AATAGCAAGTTAAAATAAGGCTAGTCCGTTATCAACTTGAAAAAGTGGCACCGAGTCGGTGCTTTTTTAA
GCTTGGCGTAACTAGATCTTGAGACAAATGGCAGTATTCATCCACAATTTTAAAAGAAAAGGGGGGATTG
GGGGGTACAGTGCAGGGGAAAGAATAGTAGACATAATAGCAACAGACATACAAACTAAAGAATTACAAAA
ACAAATTACAAAAATTCAAAATTTTCGGGTTTATTACAGGGACAGCAGAGATCCACTTTGGCGCCGGCTC
GAGGGGG
