>Addgene plasmid #77441 | CSNK1G1 gRNA (BRDN0001146475) | depositor partial sequence | sequence record 144901 | Target Sequence
ATGGCATTATATTTCCCACA
