>Addgene plasmid #77441 | CSNK1G1 gRNA (BRDN0001146475) | addgene partial sequence | sequence record 187765 | hU6-F
GTAGAAAGTAATAATTTCTTGGGTAGTTTGCAGTTTTAAAATTATGTTTTAAAATGGACTATCATATGCT
TACCGTAACTTGAAAGTATTTCGATTTCTTGGCTTTATATATCTTGTGGAAAGGACGAAACACCGATGGC
ATTATATTTCCCACAGTTTTAGAGCTAGAAATAGCAAGTTAAAATAAGGCTAGTCCGTTATCAACTTGAA
AAAGTGGCACCGAGTCGGTGCTTTTTTAAGCTTGGCGTAACTAGATCTTGAGACAAATGGCAGTATTCAT
CCACAATTTTAAAAGAAAAGGGGGGATTGGGGGGTACAGTGCAGGGGAAAGAATAGTAGACATAATAGCA
ACAGACATACAAACTAAAGAATTACAAAAACAAATTACAAAAATTCAAAATTTTCGGGTTTATTACAGGG
ACAGCAGAGATCCACTTTGGCGCCGGCTCGAGGGGGCCCGGGTGCAAAGATGGATAAAGTTTTAAACAGA
GAGGAATCTTTGCAGCTAATGGACCTTCTAGGTCTTGAAAGGAGTGGGAATTGGCTCCGGTGCCCGTCAG
TGGGCAGAGC
